Addgene plasmid #71352: csd6_13-330/pET28b(+) N-tag
Purpose: csd6, construct:13-330, pET28b(+) N-tag
Depositing lab: SeWon Suh. Depositing organization: Seoul National University. Publication: The Cell Shape-determining Csd6 Protein from Helicobacter pylori Constitutes a New Family of l,d-Carboxypeptidase. Kim HS, Im HN, An DR, Yoon JY, Jang JY, Mobashery S, Hesek D, Lee M, Yoo J, Cui M, Choi S, Kim C, Lee NK, Kim SJ, Kim JY, Bang G, Han BW, Lee BI, Yoon HJ, Suh SW. J Biol Chem. 2015 Oct 9;290(41):25103-17. doi: 10.1074/jbc.M115.658781. Epub 2015 Aug 25. PubMed 26306031.
Backbone
  Vector backbone: pET28(+)
  Backbone manufacturer: Novagen
  Backbone size w/o insert (bp): 5300
  Total vector size (bp): 6200
  Vector type: Bacterial Expression
Growth in bacteria
  Bacterial resistance: Kanamycin, 50 μg/mL
  Growth temperature: 37°C
  Growth strain: DH5alpha
  Growth instructions: To produce protein, transform into Rosetta2(DE3)pLysS cells. induction: 18 degree @ 20 hours
  Copy number: Low Copy
Gene/Insert
  Gene/Insert name: HP0518 (alt name: Csd6)
  Insert size (bp): 954
  Entrez Gene: HP0518 (a.k.a. HP0518)
  Promoter: T7
  Tag / fusion protein: Histidine tag (N terminal on backbone)
  Cloning method: Restriction Enzyme; 5′ cloning site NdeI (unknown if destroyed); 3′ cloning site XhoI (unknown if destroyed)
  Sequencing primers: 5′ T7 promoter; 3′ T7 terminator
Terms and licenses: Academic/Nonprofit Terms; Industry Terms: Not Available to Industry
How to cite: csd6_13-330/pET28b(+) N-tag was a gift from SeWon Suh (Addgene plasmid # 71352 ; http://n2t.net/addgene:71352 ; RRID:Addgene_71352)
