[The description below was written by a language model from this plasmid's Addgene catalogue record.]
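Description:
csd6_13-330/pET28b(+) N-tag is a bacterial expression plasmid built on the Novagen pET28 backbone, designed to produce a truncated form of the Helicobacter pylori protein Csd6 (locus HP0518) in Escherichia coli. The plasmid is about 6.2 kb in total, of which roughly 5.3 kb is backbone. It is selected with kanamycin and is recorded as low copy. No feature table accompanies the record, so the origin of replication and other backbone elements are not individually listed.

The insert is a 954 bp fragment encoding residues 13–330 of Csd6, cloned by restriction digestion between the NdeI and XhoI sites; the record does not state whether these sites remain intact. Transcription is driven by the T7 promoter, so expression depends on a host that supplies T7 RNA polymerase, such as a DE3 lysogen, while a standard cloning strain is used for propagation. A histidine tag contributed by the backbone is fused to the N-terminus of the protein, which allows purification by immobilized metal affinity chromatography.

Csd6 is a cell shape-determining protein of H. pylori, and the associated publication characterizes it as the founding member of a new family of L,D-carboxypeptidases. This construct is therefore suited to recombinant overproduction and purification of the Csd6 13–330 fragment for biochemical and structural study, although the record itself states the purpose only as the construct boundaries and tag arrangement.
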