>Addgene plasmid #71352 | csd6_13-330/pET28b(+) N-tag | addgene partial sequence | sequence record 139967 | T7 5'-TAATACGACTCACTATAGGG-3'
ACTTTAAGAAGGAGATATACCATGGGCAGCAGCCATCATCATCATCATCACAGCAGCGGCCTGGTGCCGC
GCGGCAGCCATATGGTGGGATTGAATGCTAGTGATCGTTTGTTAGAAATCATGCGCCTTTATCAAAAACA
AGGCTTGGAAATGGTGGGTCAAAAGTTGGATTCTTATTTAGCGGATAAATCTTTTTGGGCAGAAGAACTT
CAAAACAAGGACACGGATTTTGGCTATTATCAAAACAAGCAGTTTTTATTTGTGGCTAATAAATCCAAGC
CCAGTTTGGAGTTTTATGAGATAGAAAATAACATGCTTAAAAAAATCAACAGCTCTAAAGCTCTTGTAGG
CTCTAAAAAGGGCGATAAGACTTTAGAGGGCGATTTGGCCACGCCTATTGGAGTGTATCGTATCACGCAG
AAATTAGAGCGCTTGGATCAATATTATGGCGTTTTGGCTTTTGTAACGAATTACCCTAATTTGTATGATA
CCTTGAAAAAACGCACCGGGCATGGCATTTGGGTGCATGGAATGCCTTTAAATGGCGATCGGAATGAATT
GAACACCAAGGGCTGTATTGCGATTGAAAACCCGCTTTTAAGCTCTTATGACAAAGTGTTAAAAGGCGAA
AAAGCGTTCCTCATCACCTATGAAGACAAGTTTT
