>Addgene plasmid #71352 | csd6_13-330/pET28b(+) N-tag | addgene partial sequence | sequence record 140069 | T7term 5'-GCTAGTTATTGCTCAGCGG-3'
TGTTAGCAGCCGGATCTCAGTGGTGGTGGTGGTGGTGCTCGAGTTATTTTTCCATTATAATAGACACTTG
ATTGTTTTCAATCTCTATATAGAGTTCTTTTTGAGAATTGGAGCTATAAGAGAGCTTGTTATGCTGGTAG
GCTTTATAATCTTGGTCAAACACCACATAAAACAAGCGTTTGTTCTGAGAGTTGGGGTAAGGGATCACAT
TGATAGAGGAAAAAGCGATATTCTTTTTTTCGTTTTTTGCAAACACCCTTTTTTTATACTCTTTAAAAGC
GTTAAATTTCATGCCGTCATAGCGAGTGAAATTGGGGTTATAAAAACGCATGTAGCGTTCAAAATCGCCC
CTAGCCCAGGCTTCTTTCCATTGAAAAAGGGAGCTTAAAATCATGCTCAATTCTTCTTTGGTGCTTGGGA
AAAACTTGTCTTCATAGGTGATGAGGAACGCTTTTTCGCCTTTTAACACTTTGTCATAAGAGCTTAAAAG
CGGGTTTTCAATCGCAATACAGCCCTTGGTGTTCAATTCATTCCGATCGCCATTTAAAGGCATTCCATGC
ACCCAAATGCCATGCCCGGTGCGTTTTTTCAAGGTATCATACAAATTAGGGTAATTCGTTACAAAAGCCA
AAACGCCATAATATTGATCCAAGCGCTCTAATTTCTGCGTGATACGATACACTCCAATAGGCGTGGCCAA
ATCGCCCTCTAAAGTCTTATCGCCCTTTTTAGAGCCTACAAGAGCTTTAGAGCTGTTGATTTTT
